Addgene plasmid #109884: pHH0103_DOK2_IRS
Purpose: Protein expression and purification of DOK2_IRS
Depositing lab: Sachdev Sidhu. Depositing organization: University of Toronto. Publication: Large-scale survey and database of high affinity ligands for peptide recognition modules. Teyra J, Kelil A, Jain S, Helmy M, Jajodia R, Hooda Y, Gu J, D'Cruz AA, Nicholson SE, Min J, Sudol M, Kim PM, Bader GD, Sidhu SS. Mol Syst Biol. 2020 Dec;16(12):e9310. doi: 10.15252/msb.20199310. PubMed 33438817.
Backbone
  Vector backbone: pHH0103
  Vector type: Bacterial Expression
Growth in bacteria
  Bacterial resistance: Ampicillin, 100 μg/mL
  Growth temperature: 37°C
  Growth strain: DH5alpha
  Copy number: Low Copy
Gene/Insert
  Gene/Insert name: DOK2_IRS
  Species: H. sapiens (human)
  Entrez Gene: DOK2 (a.k.a. p56DOK, p56dok-2)
  Cloning method: Restriction Enzyme; 5′ cloning site Sfi1 (unknown if destroyed); 3′ cloning site Not1 (unknown if destroyed)
Terms and licenses: Academic/Nonprofit Terms; Industry Terms: Not Available to Industry
How to cite: pHH0103_DOK2_IRS was a gift from Sachdev Sidhu (Addgene plasmid # 109884 ; http://n2t.net/addgene:109884 ; RRID:Addgene_109884)
