[The description below was written by a language model from this plasmid's Addgene catalogue record and pLannotate feature annotations shown in this document.]
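Description:
pHH0103_DOK2_IRS is a 7,047 nt bacterial expression plasmid built on the pHH0103 backbone for producing and purifying a domain of human DOK2 in E. coli. It is propagated under ampicillin selection (β-lactamase gene with its own promoter) and replicates from a ColE1/pMB1-type origin. The catalogue lists it as low copy. The annotation also shows a pBR322 bom region, a rop gene split into fragments by an inserted f1 phage origin, and short leftovers of the tetracycline resistance gene and its promoter, which suggests a pBR322-derived phagemid lineage.

The expression cassette is driven by the strong hybrid tac promoter, followed by a lac operator. The plasmid carries its own lacI gene under the lacIq promoter, so transcription is repressed until it is induced with IPTG. The open reading frame begins with a 6xHis tag, continues into Schistosoma japonicum glutathione S-transferase, and ends with a roughly 340 bp fragment of DOK2, cloned between SfiI and NotI sites. The insert name indicates that this fragment is the IRS-type domain of the adaptor protein, although the feature table labels it only as a DOK2 fragment. The resulting His-GST fusion can be purified by either metal-chelate or glutathione affinity.

A bacteriophage fd terminator lies just downstream of the insert. Beyond it are two fragments of M13 gene III, which appear to be remnants of a phage-display vector rather than part of the expressed product. The associated publication title indicates that the plasmid comes from a large-scale survey of high-affinity ligands for peptide recognition modules, where such purified domains would plausibly serve as binding targets.
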