Features (pLannotate 1.2.2; 21 found; start..end, strand, type, name):
      1..29      +  promoter       tac promoter: strong E. coli promoter; hybrid between the trp and lac UV5 promoters
     37..53      +  protein_bind   lac operator: The lac repressor binds to the lac operator to inhibit transcription in E. coli. This inhibition can be relieved by adding lactose or isopropyl-β-D-thiogalactopyranoside (IPTG). lac repressor encoded by lacI
    138..155     +  CDS            6xHis: 6xHis affinity tag
    171..824     +  CDS            GST26_SCHJA: Experimental evidence at protein level: Swiss-Prot protein existence level 1. GST isoenzymes appear to play a central role in the parasite detoxification system. Other functions are also suspected including a role in increasing the solubility of haematin in the parasite gut. From Schistosoma japonicum (Blood fluke).
    888..1226    +  CDS            DOK2 (fragment): DOK2_HUMAN - Experimental evidence at protein level: Swiss-Prot protein existence level 1. DOK proteins are enzymatically inert adaptor or scaffolding proteins. They provide a docking platform for the assembly of multimolecular signaling complexes. DOK2 may modulate the cellular proliferation induced by IL-4, as well as IL-2 and IL-3. May be involved in modulating Bcr-Abl signaling. Attenuates EGF-stimulated MAP kinase activation (By similarity). From Homo sapiens (Human).
   1242..1289    +  terminator     fd terminator (sequence withheld): central terminator from bacteriophage fd (Otsuka and Kunisawa, 1982)
   1294..1506    +  CDS            M13 gene III (fragment) (sequence partly withheld): pIII; III; minor coat protein
   1521..1991    +  CDS            M13 gene III (fragment) (sequence partly withheld): pIII; III; minor coat protein
   2013..2083    +  CDS            TcR (fragment): tetracycline efflux protein; tet; confers resistance to tetracycline
   2325..2705    -  CDS            YPB1_ECOLX: Protein predicted: Swiss-Prot protein existence level 4. From Escherichia coli.
   2722..2873    +  CDS            rop (fragment): Rop protein, which maintains plasmids at low copy number; rop
   2909..3337    -  rep_origin     f1 ori (sequence partly withheld): f1 bacteriophage origin of replication; arrow indicates direction of (+) strand synthesis
   3346..3385    +  CDS            rop (fragment): Rop protein, which maintains plasmids at low copy number; rop
   3487..3627    +  misc_feature   bom: basis of mobility region from pBR322
   3813..4400    -  rep_origin     ori: high-copy-number ColE1/pMB1/pBR322/pUC origin of replication
   4571..5431    -  CDS            AmpR: β-lactamase; bla; confers resistance to ampicillin, carbenicillin, and related antibiotics
   5432..5536    -  promoter       AmpR promoter: bla
   5645..5722    +  promoter       lacIq promoter: lacI (mutant); In the lacIq allele, a single base change in the promoter boosts expression of the lacI gene about 10-fold.
   5723..6805    +  CDS            lacI: lac repressor; lacI; The lac repressor binds to the lac operator to inhibit transcription in E. coli. This inhibition can be relieved by adding lactose or isopropyl-β-D-thiogalactopyranoside (IPTG).
   6818..6839    +  protein_bind   CAP binding site: CAP binding activates transcription in the presence of cAMP. E. coli catabolite activator protein
   6858..6875    +  promoter       tet promoter (fragment): E. coli promoter for tetracycline efflux protein gene
>Addgene plasmid #109884 | pHH0103_DOK2_IRS | addgene full sequence | sequence record 214923 | Addgene NGS Result
TTGACAATTAATCATCGGCTCGTATAATGTGTGGAATTGTGAGCGGATAACAATTTCACACAGGAAACAG
CCAGTCCGTTTAGGTGTTTTCACGAGCACTTCACCAACAAGGACCATAGATTATGAAAATCGAAGAACAC
CATCACCATCACCATTCCAGCGGTAAGCTTATGTCCCCTATACTAGGTTATTGGAAAATTAAGGGCCTTG
TGCAACCCACTCGACTTCTTTTGGAATATCTTGAAGAAAAATATGAAGAGCATTTGTATGAGCGCGATGA
AGGTGATAAATGGCGAAACAAAAAGTTTGAATTGGGTTTGGAGTTTCCCAATCTTCCTTATTATATTGAT
GGTGATGTTAAATTAACACAGTCTATGGCCATCATACGTTATATAGCTGACAAGCACAACATGTTGGGTG
GTTGTCCAAAAGAGCGTGCAGAGATTTCAATGCTTGAAGGAGCGGTTTTGGATATTAGATACGGTGTTTC
GAGAATTGCATATAGTAAAGACTTTGAAACTCTCAAAGTTGATTTTCTTAGCAAGCTACCTGAAATGCTG
AAAATGTTCGAAGATCGTTTATGTCATAAAACATATTTAAATGGTGATCATGTAACCCATCCTGACTTCA
TGTTGTATGACGCTCTTGATGTTGTTTTATACATGGACCCAATGTGCCTGGATGCGTTCCCAAAATTAGT
TTGTTTTAAAAAACGTATTGAAGCTATCCCACAAATTGATAAGTACTTGAAATCCAGCAAGTATATAGCA
TGGCCTTTGCAGGGCTGGCAAGCCACGTTTGGTGGTGGCGACCATCCTCCAAAATCGGATCTGGAAGTTC
TGTTCCAGGGGCCCCTGTCCAGCGGTCTGGTTCCGCGTGGTTCCGGTACCGCGGCCCAGCCGGCCGGTCC
GCATAAGGAATTTGCTGTTACGATGCGCCCGACGGAAGCCTCAGAACGTTGTCACCTGCGTGGCTCATAC
ACCCTGCGTGCCGGCGAAAGTGCACTGGAACTGTGGGGTGGTCCGGAACCGGGTACCCAGCTGTATGATT
GGCCGTACCGTTTTCTGCGTCGCTTCGGCCGCGACAAAGTGACGTTTAGCTTCGAAGCCGGTCGTCGCTG
CGTTTCTGGCGAGGGTAACTTTGAATTCGAAACCCGTCAGGGCAATGAAATTTTTCTGGCGCTGGAAGAA
GCAATCAGCGCTCAAAAGAACGCGGCCCCGGCCACGGCGGCCGCATA
[142 nt withheld, positions 1238-1379]
C
[98 nt withheld, positions 1381-1478]
AGTTTGTACTGGTGACGAAACTCAGTGTCTAGCTAGAGTGGC
[149 nt withheld, positions 1521-1669]
T
[41 nt withheld, positions 1671-1711]
T
[62 nt withheld, positions 1713-1774]
A
[35 nt withheld, positions 1776-1810]
CCTCCCTCAATCGGTTGAATGTCGCCCTTTTGTCTTTGGCGCTGGTAAACCATATGAA
[86 nt withheld, positions 1869-1954]
T
[54 nt withheld, positions 1956-2009]
CTAGCGCCGCCCTATACCTTGTCTGCCTCCCCGCGTTGCGTCGCGGTGCATGGAGCCGGGCCACCTCGAC
CTGAATGGAAGCCGGCGGCACCTCGCTAACGGATTCACCACTCCAAGAATTGGAGCCAATCAATTCTTGC
GGAGAACTGTGAATGCGCAAACCAACCCTTGGCAGAACATATCCATCGCGTCCGCCATCTCCAGCAGCCG
CACGCGGCGCATCTCGGGCAGCGTTGGGTCCTGGCCACGGGTGCGCATGATCGTGCTCCTGTCGTTGAGG
ACCCGGCTAGGCTGGCGGGGTTGCCTTACTGGTTAGCAGAATGAATCACCGATACGCGAGCGAACGTGAA
GCGACTGCTGCTGCAAAACGTCTGCGACCTGAGCAACAACATGAATGGTCTTCGGTTTCCGTGTTTCGTA
AAGTCTGGAAACGCGGAAGTCAGCGCCCTGCACCATTATGTTCCGGATCTGCATCGCAGGATGCTGCTGG
CTACCCTGTGGAACACCTACATCTGTATTAACGAAGCGCTGGCATTGACCCTGAGTGATTTTTCTCTGGT
CCCGCCGCATCCATACCGCCAGTTGTTTACCCTCACAACGTTCCAGTAACCGGGCATGTTCATCATCAGT
AACCCGTATCGTGAGCATCCTCTCTCGTTTCATCGGTATCATTACCCCCATGAACAGAAATCCCCCTTAC
ACGGAGGCATCAGTGACCAAACAGGAAAAAACCGCCCTTAACATGGCCCGCTTTATCAGAAGCCAGACAT
TAACGCTTCTGGAGAAACTCAACGAGCTGGACGCGGATGAACAGGCAGACATCTGTGAATCGCTTCACGA
CCACGCTGATGAGCTTTACCGCAGGATCCGCGAAATTGTAAGCGTTAATATTTTGTTAAAATTCGCGTTA
AATTTTTGTTAAATCAGCTCATTTTTTAACCAATAGGCCGAAATCGGCAAAATCCCTTATAAATCAAAAG
AATAGACCGAGATAGGGT
[37 nt withheld, positions 3008-3044]
AAAGAACGTGGACTCCAACGTCAAAGG
[49 nt withheld, positions 3072-3120]
T
[91 nt withheld, positions 3122-3212]
G
[124 nt withheld, positions 3214-3337]
CGCGGATCCTGCCTCGCGCGTTTCGGTGATGACGGTGAAAACCTCTGACACATGCAGCTCCCGGAGACGG
TCACAGCTTGTCTGTAAGCGGATGCCGGGAGCAGACAAGCCCGTCAGGGCGCGTCAGCGGGTGTTGGCGG
GTGTCGGGGCGCAGCCATGACCCAGTCACGTAGCGATAGCGGAGTGTATACTGGCTTAACTATGCGGCAT
CAGAGCAGATTGTACTGAGAGTGCACCATATGCGGTGTGAAATACCGCACAGATGCGTAAGGAGAAAATA
CCGCATCAGGCGCTCTTCCGCTTCCTCGCTCACTGACTCGCTGCGCTCGGTCGTTCGGCTGCGGCGAGCG
GTATCAGCTCACTCAAAGGCGGTAATACGGTTATCCACAGAATCAGGGGATAACGCAGGAAAGAACATGT
GAGCAAAAGGCCAGCAAAAGGCCAGGAACCGTAAAAAGGCCGCGTTGCTGGCGTTTTTCCATAGGCTCCG
CCCCCCTGACGAGCATCACAAAAATCGACGCTCAAGTCAGAGGTGGCGAAACCCGACAGGACTATAAAGA
TACCAGGGTTTCCCCCTGGAAGCTCCCTCGTGCGCTCTCCTGTTCCGACCCTGCCGCTTACCGGATACCT
GTCCGCCTTTCTCCCTTCGGGAAGCGTGGCGCTTTCTCATAGCTCACGCTGTAGGTATCTCAGTTCGGTG
TAGGTCGTTCGCTCCAAGCTGGGCTGTGTGCACGAACCCCCCGTTCAGCCCGACCGCTGCGCCTTATCCG
GTAACTATCGTCTTGAGTCCAACCCGGTAAGACACGACTTATCGCCACTGGCAGCAGCCACTGGTAACAG
GATTAGCAGAGCGAGGTATGTAGGCGGTGCTACAGAGTTCTTGAAGTGGTGGCCTAACTACGGCTACACT
AGAAGGACAGTATTTGGTATCTGCGCTCTGCTGAAGCCAGTTACCTTCGGAAAAAGAGTTGGTAGCTCTT
GATCCGGCAAACAAACCACCGCTGGTAGCGGTGGTTTTTTTGTTTGCAAGCAGCAGATTACGCGCAGAAA
AAAAGGATCTCAAGAAGATCCTTTGATCTTTTCTACGGGGTCTGACGCTCAGTGGAACGAAAACTCACGT
TAAGGGATTTTGGTCATGAGATTATCAAAAAGGATCTTCACCTAGATCCTTTTAAATTAAAAATGAAGTT
TTAAATCAATCTAAAGTATATATGAGTAAACTTGGTCTGACAGTTACCAATGCTTAATCAGTGAGGCACC
TATCTCAGCGATCTGTCTATTTCGTTCATCCATAGTTGCCTGACTCCCCGTCGTGTAGATAACTACGATA
CGGGAGGGCTTACCATCTGGCCCCAGTGCTGCAATGATACCGCGAGACCCACGCTCACCGGCTCCAGATT
TATCAGCAATAAACCAGCCAGCCGGAAGGGCCGAGCGCAGAAGTGGTCCTGCAACTTTATCCGCCTCCAT
CCAGTCTATTAATTGTTGCCGGGAAGCTAGAGTAAGTAGTTCGCCAGTTAATAGTTTGCGCAACGTTGTT
GCCATTGCTGCAGGCATCGTGGTGTCACGCTCGTCGTTTGGTATGGCTTCATTCAGCTCCGGTTCCCAAC
GATCAAGGCGAGTTACATGATCCCCCATGTTGTGCAAAAAAGCGGTTAGCTCCTTCGGTCCTCCGATCGT
TGTCAGAAGTAAGTTGGCCGCAGTGTTATCACTCATGGTTATGGCAGCACTGCATAATTCTCTTACTGTC
ATGCCATCCGTAAGATGCTTTTCTGTGACTGGTGAGTACTCAACCAAGTCATTCTGAGAATAGTGTATGC
GGCGACCGAGTTGCTCTTGCCCGGCGTCAACACGGGATAATACCGCGCCACATAGCAGAACTTTAAAAGT
GCTCATCATTGGAAAACGTTCTTCGGGGCGAAAACTCTCAAGGATCTTACCGCTGTTGAGATCCAGTTCG
ATGTAACCCACTCGTGCACCCAACTGATCTTCAGCATCTTTTACTTTCACCAGCGTTTCTGGGTGAGCAA
AAACAGGAAGGCAAAATGCCGCAAAAAAGGGAATAAGGGCGACACGGAAATGTTGAATACTCATACTCTT
CCTTTTTCAATATTATTGAAGCATTTATCAGGGTTATTGTCTCATGAGCGGATACATATTTGAATGTATT
TAGAAAAATAAACAAATAGGGGTTCCGCGCACATTTCCCCGAAAAGTGCCACCTGACGTCTAAGAAACCA
TTATTATCATGACATTAACCTATAAAAATAGGCGTATCACGAGGCCCTTTCGTCTTCAAGAATTCCCGAC
ACCATCGAATGGTGCAAAACCTTTCGCGGTATGGCATGATAGCGCCCGGAAGAGAGTCAATTCAGGGTGG
TGAATGTGAAACCAGTAACGTTATACGATGTCGCAGAGTATGCCGGTGTCTCTTATCAGACCGTTTCCCG
CGTGGTGAACCAGGCCAGCCACGTTTCTGCGAAAACGCGGGAAAAAGTGGAAGCGGCGATGGCGGAGCTG
AATTACATTCCCAACCGCGTGGCACAACAACTGGCGGGCAAACAGTCGTTGCTGATTGGCGTTGCCACCT
CCAGTCTGGCCCTGCACGCGCCGTCGCAAATTGTCGCGGCGATTAAATCTCGCGCCGATCAACTGGGTGC
CAGCGTGGTGGTGTCGATGGTAGAACGAAGCGGCGTCGAAGCCTGTAAAGCGGCGGTGCACAATCTTCTC
GCGCAACGCGTCAGTGGGCTGATCATTAACTATCCGCTGGATGACCAGGATGCCATTGCTGTGGAAGCTG
CCTGCACTAATGTTCCGGCGTTATTTCTTGATGTCTCTGACCAGACACCCATCAACAGTATTATTTTCTC
CCATGAAGACGGTACGCGACTGGGCGTGGAGCATCTGGTCGCATTGGGTCACCAGCAAATCGCGCTGTTA
GCGGGCCCATTAAGTTCTGTCTCGGCGCGTCTGCGTCTGGCTGGCTGGCATAAATATCTCACTCGCAATC
AAATTCAGCCGATAGCGGAACGGGAAGGCGACTGGAGTGCCATGTCCGGTTTTCAACAAACCATGCAAAT
GCTGAATGAGGGCATCGTTCCCACTGCGATGCTGGTTGCCAACGATCAGATGGCGCTGGGCGCAATGCGC
GCCATTACCGAGTCCGGGCTGCGCGTTGGTGCGGATATCTCGGTAGTGGGATACGACGATACCGAAGACA
GCTCATGTTATATCCCGCCGTTAACCACCATCAAACAGGATTTTCGCCTGCTGGGGCAAACCAGCGTGGA
CCGCTTGCTGCAACTCTCTCAGGGCCAGGCGGTGAAGGGCAATCAGCTGTTGCCCGTCTCACTGGTGAAA
AGAAAAACCACCCTGGCGCCCAATACGCAAACCGCCTCTCCCCGCGCGTTGGCCGATTCATTAATGCAGC
TGGCACGACAGGTTTCCCGACTGGAAAGCGGGCAGTGAGCGCAACGCAATTAATGTAAGTTAGCTCACTC
ATTAGGCACAATTCTCATGTTTGACAGCTTATCATCGACTGCACGGTGCACCAATGCTTCTGGCGTCAGG
CAGCCATCGGAAGCTGTGGTATGGCTGTGCAGGTCGTAAATCACTGCATAATTCGTGTCGCTCAAGGCGC
ACTCCCGTTCTGGATAATGTTTTTTGCGCCGACATCATAACGGTTCTGGCAAATATTCTGAAATGAGCTG
