>Addgene plasmid #109884 | pHH0103_DOK2_IRS | depositor partial sequence | sequence record 206836 | pHH0103_DOK2_IRS sequence 342 bps
GGCCCAGCCGGCCGGTCCGCATAAGGAATTTGCTGTTACGATGCGCCCGACGGAAGCCTCAGAACGTTGT
CACCTGCGTGGCTCATACACCCTGCGTGCCGGCGAAAGTGCACTGGAACTGTGGGGTGGTCCGGAACCGG
GTACCCAGCTGTATGATTGGCCGTACCGTTTTCTGCGTCGCTTCGGCCGCGACAAAGTGACGTTTAGCTT
CGAAGCCGGTCGTCGCTGCGTTTCTGGCGAGGGTAACTTTGAATTCGAAACCCGTCAGGGCAATGAAATT
TTTCTGGCGCTGGAAGAAGCAATCAGCGCTCAAAAGAACGCGGCCCCGGCCACGGCGGCCGC
